>Addgene plasmid #80692 | pCDB181 | addgene full sequence | sequence record 164769 | Addgene Assembled Sequence
TGGCGAATGGG
[124 nt withheld, positions 12-135]
C
[91 nt withheld, positions 137-227]
A
[49 nt withheld, positions 229-277]
CCTTTGACGTTGGAGTCCACGTTCTTT
[37 nt withheld, positions 305-341]
ACCCTATCTCGGTCTATTCTTTTGATTTATAAGGGATTTTGCCGATTTCGGCCTATTGGTTAAAAAATGA
GCTGATTTAACAAAAATTTAACGCGAATTTTAACAAAATATTAACGTTTACAATTTCAGGTGGCACTTTT
CGGGGAAATGTGCGCGGAACCCCTATTTGTTTATTTTTCTAAATACATTCAAATATGTATCCGCTCATGA
ATTAATTCTTAGAAAAACTCATCGAGCATCAAATGAAACTGCAATTTATTCATATCAGGATTATCAATAC
CATATTTTTGAAAAAGCCGTTTCTGTAATGAAGGAGAAAACTCACCGAGGCAGTTCCATAGGATGGCAAG
ATCCTGGTATCGGTCTGCGATTCCGACTCGTCCAACATCAATACAACCTATTAATTTCCCCTCGTCAAAA
ATAAGGTTATCAAGTGAGAAATCACCATGAGTGACGACTGAATCCGGTGAGAATGGCAAAAGTTTATGCA
TTTCTTTCCAGACTTGTTCAACAGGCCAGCCATTACGCTCGTCATCAAAATCACTCGCATCAACCAAACC
GTTATTCATTCGTGATTGCGCCTGAGCGAGACGAAATACGCGATCGCTGTTAAAAGGACAATTACAAACA
GGAATCGAATGCAACCGGCGCAGGAACACTGCCAGCGCATCAACAATATTTTCACCTGAATCAGGATATT
CTTCTAATACCTGGAATGCTGTTTTCCCGGGGATCGCAGTGGTGAGTAACCATGCATCATCAGGAGTACG
GATAAAATGCTTGATGGTCGGAAGAGGCATAAATTCCGTCAGCCAGTTTAGTCTGACCATCTCATCTGTA
ACATCATTGGCAACGCTACCTTTGCCATGTTTCAGAAACAACTCTGGCGCATCGGGCTTCCCATACAATC
GATAGATTGTCGCACCTGATTGCCCGACATTATCGCGAGCCCATTTATACCCATATAAATCAGCATCCAT
GTTGGAATTTAATCGCGGCCTAGAGCAAGACGTTTCCCGTTGAATATGGCTCATAACACCCCTTGTATTA
CTGTTTATGTAAGCAGACAGTTTTATTGTTCATGACCAAAATCCCTTAACGTGAGTTTTCGTTCCACTGA
GCGTCAGACCCCGTAGAAAAGATCAAAGGATCTTCTTGAGATCCTTTTTTTCTGCGCGTAATCTGCTGCT
TGCAAACAAAAAAACCACCGCTACCAGCGGTGGTTTGTTTGCCGGATCAAGAGCTACCAACTCTTTTTCC
GAAGGTAACTGGCTTCAGCAGAGCGCAGATACCAAATACTGTCCTTCTAGTGTAGCCGTAGTTAGGCCAC
CACTTCAAGAACTCTGTAGCACCGCCTACATACCTCGCTCTGCTAATCCTGTTACCAGTGGCTGCTGCCA
GTGGCGATAAGTCGTGTCTTACCGGGTTGGACTCAAGACGATAGTTACCGGATAAGGCGCAGCGGTCGGG
CTGAACGGGGGGTTCGTGCACACAGCCCAGCTTGGAGCGAACGACCTACACCGAACTGAGATACCTACAG
CGTGAGCTATGAGAAAGCGCCACGCTTCCCGAAGGGAGAAAGGCGGACAGGTATCCGGTAAGCGGCAGGG
TCGGAACAGGAGAGCGCACGAGGGAGCTTCCAGGGGGAAACGCCTGGTATCTTTATAGTCCTGTCGGGTT
TCGCCACCTCTGACTTGAGCGTCGATTTTTGTGATGCTCGTCAGGGGGGCGGAGCCTATGGAAAAACGCC
AGCAACGCGGCCTTTTTACGGTTCCTGGCCTTTTGCTGGCCTTTTGCTCACATGTTCTTTCCTGCGTTAT
CCCCTGATTCTGTGGATAACCGTATTACCGCCTTTGAGTGAGCTGATACCGCTCGCCGCAGCCGAACGAC
CGAGCGCAGCGAGTCAGTGAGCGAGGAAGCGGAAGAGCGCCTGATGCGGTATTTTCTCCTTACGCATCTG
TGCGGTATTTCACACCGCATATATGGTGCACTCTCAGTACAATCTGCTCTGATGCCGCATAGTTAAGCCA
GTATACACTCCGCTATCGCTACGTGACTGGGTCATGGCTGCGCCCCGACACCCGCCAACACCCGCTGACG
CGCCCTGACGGGCTTGTCTGCTCCCGGCATCCGCTTACAGACAAGCTGTGACCGTCTCCGGGAGCTGCAT
GTGTCAGAGGTTTTCACCGTCATCACCGAAACGCGCGAGGCAGCTGCGGTAAAGCTCATCAGCGTGGTCG
TGAAGCGATTCACAGATGTCTGCCTGTTCATCCGCGTCCAGCTCGTTGAGTTTCTCCAGAAGCGTTAATG
TCTGGCTTCTGATAAAGCGGGCCATGTTAAGGGCGGTTTTTTCCTGTTTGGTCACTGATGCCTCCGTGTA
AGGGGGATTTCTGTTCATGGGGGTAATGATACCGATGAAACGAGAGAGGATGCTCACGATACGGGTTACT
GATGATGAACATGCCCGGTTACTGGAACGTTGTGAGGGTAAACAACTGGCGGTATGGATGCGGCGGGACC
AGAGAAAAATCACTCAGGGTCAATGCCAGCGCTTCGTTAATACAGATGTAGGTGTTCCACAGGGTAGCCA
GCAGCATCCTGCGATGCAGATCCGGAACATAATGGTGCAGGGCGCTGACTTCCGCGTTTCCAGACTTTAC
GAAACACGGAAACCGAAGACCATTCATGTTGTTGCTCAGGTCGCAGACGTTTTGCAGCAGCAGTCGCTTC
ACGTTCGCTCGCGTATCGGTGATTCATTCTGCTAACCAGTAAGGCAACCCCGCCAGCCTAGCCGGGTCCT
CAACGACAGGAGCACGATCATGCGCACCCGTGGGGCCGCCATGCCGGCGATAATGGCCTGCTTCTCGCCG
AAACGTTTGGTGGCGGGACCAGTGACGAAGGCTTGAGCGAGGGCGTGCAAGATTCCGAATACCGCAAGCG
ACAGGCCGATCATCGTCGCGCTCCAGCGAAAGCGGTCCTCGCCGAAAATGACCCAGAGCGCTGCCGGCAC
CTGTCCTACGAGTTGCATGATAAAGAAGACAGTCATAAGTGCGGCGACGATAGTCATGCCCCGCGCCCAC
CGGAAGGAGCTGACTGGGTTGAAGGCTCTCAAGGGCATCGGTCGAGATCCCGGTGCCTAATGAGTGAGCT
AACTTACATTAATTGCGTTGCGCTCACTGCCCGCTTTCCAGTCGGGAAACCTGTCGTGCCAGCTGCATTA
ATGAATCGGCCAACGCGCGGGGAGAGGCGGTTTGCGTATTGGGCGCCAGGGTGGTTTTTCTTTTCACCAG
TGAGACGGGCAACAGCTGATTGCCCTTCACCGCCTGGCCCTGAGAGAGTTGCAGCAAGCGGTCCACGCTG
GTTTGCCCCAGCAGGCGAAAATCCTGTTTGATGGTGGTTAACGGCGGGATATAACATGAGCTGTCTTCGG
TATCGTCGTATCCCACTACCGAGATGTCCGCACCAACGCGCAGCCCGGACTCGGTAATGGCGCGCATTGC
GCCCAGCGCCATCTGATCGTTGGCAACCAGCATCGCAGTGGGAACGATGCCCTCATTCAGCATTTGCATG
GTTTGTTGAAAACCGGACATGGCACTCCAGTCGCCTTCCCGTTCCGCTATCGGCTGAATTTGATTGCGAG
TGAGATATTTATGCCAGCCAGCCAGACGCAGACGCGCCGAGACAGAACTTAATGGGCCCGCTAACAGCGC
GATTTGCTGGTGACCCAATGCGACCAGATGCTCCACGCCCAGTCGCGTACCGTCTTCATGGGAGAAAATA
ATACTGTTGATGGGTGTCTGGTCAGAGACATCAAGAAATAACGCCGGAACATTAGTGCAGGCAGCTTCCA
CAGCAATGGCATCCTGGTCATCCAGCGGATAGTTAATGATCAGCCCACTGACGCGTTGCGCGAGAAGATT
GTGCACCGCCGCTTTACAGGCTTCGACGCCGCTTCGTTCTACCATCGACACCACCACGCTGGCACCCAGT
TGATCGGCGCGAGATTTAATCGCCGCGACAATTTGCGACGGCGCGTGCAGGGCCAGACTGGAGGTGGCAA
CGCCAATCAGCAACGACTGTTTGCCCGCCAGTTGTTGTGCCACGCGGTTGGGAATGTAATTCAGCTCCGC
CATCGCCGCTTCCACTTTTTCCCGCGTTTTCGCAGAAACGTGGCTGGCCTGGTTCACCACGCGGGAAACG
GTCTGATAAGAGACACCGGCATACTCTGCGACATCGTATAACGTTACTGGTTTCACATTCACCACCCTGA
ATTGACTCTCTTCCGGGCGCTATCATGCCATACCGCGAAAGGTTTTGCGCCATTCGATGGTGTCCGGGAT
CTCGACGCTCTCCCTTATGCGACTCCTGCATTAGGAAGCAGCCCAGTAGTAGGTTGAGGCCGTTGAGCAC
CGCCGCCGCAAGGAATGGTGCATGCAAGGAGATGGCGCCCAACAGTCCCCCGGCCACGGGGCCTGCCACC
ATACCCACGCCGAAACAAGCGCTCATGAGCCCGAAGTGGCGAGCCCGATCTTCCCCATCGGTGATGTCGG
CGATATAGGCGCCAGCAACCGCACCTGTGGCGCCGGTGATGCCGGCCACGATGCGTCCGGCGTAGAGGAT
CGAGATCGATCTCGATCCCGCGAAATTAATACGACTCACTATAGGGGAATTGTGAGCGGATAACAATTCC
CCTCTAGAAATAATTTTGTTTAACTTTAAGAAGGAGATATACATATGACTATGACAAGACTGAAGATTTC
GAAAACTCTGCTGGCTGTAATGTTGACCTCTGCCGTCGCGACCGGCTCTGCCTACGCGGAAAACAACGCG
CAGACTACCAATGAAAGCGCAGGGCAAAAAGTCGATAGCTCTATGAATAAAGTCGGTAATTTCATGGATG
ACAGCGCCATCACCGCGAAAGTGAAGGCGGCCCTGGTGGATCATGACAACATCAAGAGCACCGATATCTC
TGTAAAAACCGATCAAAAAGTCGTGACCCTGAGCGGTTTCGTTGAAAGCCAGGCCCAGGCCGAAGAGGCA
GTGAAAGTGGCGAAAGGCGTTGAAGGGGTGACCTCTGTCAGCGACAAACTGCACGTTCGCGACGCTAAAG
AAGGCTCGGTGAAGGGCTACGCGGGTGACACCGCCACCACCAGTGAAATCAAAGCCAAACTGCTGGCGGA
CGATATCGTCCCTTCCCGTCATGTGAAAGTTGAAACCACCGACGGCGTGGTTCAGCTCTCCGGTACCGTC
GATTCTCAGGCACAAAGTGACCGTGCTGAAAGTATCGCCAAAGCGGTAGATGGTGTGAAAAGCGTTAAAA
ATGATCTGAAAACTAAGATGGGTCACCACCACCACCACCACCACCACCACCACGGTAGCCTGCAAGATTC
GGAAGTCAACCAAGAAGCAAAGCCGGAAGTCAAGCCGGAAGTGAAACCGGAAACCCATATTAACCTGAAA
GTTAGTGACGGCAGCTCTGAAATTTTCTTTAAGATCAAAAAGACCACGCCGCTGCGTCGCCTGATGGAAG
CGTTTGCCAAACGTCAGGGCAAGGAAATGGATAGCCTGCGTTTCCTGTATGACGGTATTCGCATCCAGGC
AGATCAAGCGCCGGAAGACCTGGACATGGAAGACAACGACATCATTGAAGCCCACCGTGAACAGATTGGC
GGCGAAGAACGTCGTTACAAACGTTGCGGTCAGGACGAAGAACGTGTTCGTCGTGAATGCAAAGAACGTG
GTGAACGTCAGAACTGCCAGTACCAGATCCGTAAAGAAGGTAACTGCTACGTTTGCGAAATCCGTTGCTG
ATAAGGATCCGGCTGCTAACAAAGCCCGAAAGGAAGCTGAGTTGGCTGCTGCCACCGCTGAGCAATAACT
AGCATAACCCCTTGGGGCCTCTAAACGGGTCTTGAGGGGTTTTTTGCTGAAAGGAGGAACTATATCCGGA
T
Features (pLannotate 1.2.2; 20 found; start..end, strand, type, name):
     12..467     +  rep_origin     f1 ori (sequence partly withheld): f1 bacteriophage origin of replication; arrow indicates direction of (+) strand synthesis
    494..551     +  promoter       AmpR promoter (fragment): bla
    560..1375    -  CDS            KanR: aminoglycoside phosphotransferase; aph(3')-Ia; confers resistance to kanamycin in bacteria or G418 (Geneticin®) in eukaryotes
   1497..2085    +  rep_origin     ori: high-copy-number ColE1/pMB1/pBR322/pUC origin of replication
   2271..2413    -  misc_feature   bom: basis of mobility region from pBR322
   2515..2706    -  CDS            rop: Rop protein, which maintains plasmids at low copy number; rop
   2723..3103    +  CDS            YPB1_ECOLX: Protein predicted: Swiss-Prot protein existence level 4. From Escherichia coli.
   3175..3466    -  CDS            TcR (fragment): tetracycline efflux protein; tet; confers resistance to tetracycline
   3481..3502    -  protein_bind   CAP binding site: CAP binding activates transcription in the presence of cAMP. E. coli catabolite activator protein
   3515..4597    -  CDS            lacI: lac repressor; lacI; The lac repressor binds to the lac operator to inhibit transcription in E. coli. This inhibition can be relieved by adding lactose or isopropyl-β-D-thiogalactopyranoside (IPTG).
   4598..4675    -  promoter       lacI promoter: lacI
   4683..4962    -  CDS            TcR (fragment): tetracycline efflux protein; tet; confers resistance to tetracycline
   4988..5006    +  promoter       T7 promoter: promoter for bacteriophage T7 RNA polymerase
   5007..5031    +  protein_bind   lac operator: The lac repressor binds to the lac operator to inhibit transcription in E. coli. This inhibition can be relieved by adding lactose or isopropyl-β-D-thiogalactopyranoside (IPTG). lac repressor encoded by lacI
   5046..5068    +  RBS            RBS: efficient ribosome binding site from bacteriophage T7 gene 10 (Olins and Rangwala, 1989)
   5076..5678    +  CDS            osmY: OSMY_ECOLI - Experimental evidence at protein level: Swiss-Prot protein existence level 1. From Escherichia coli (strain K12).
   5685..5711    +  CDS            9xHis: 9xHis affinity tag
   5721..6014    +  CDS            SMT3: SMT3_YEAST - Experimental evidence at protein level: Swiss-Prot protein existence level 1. Not known; suppressor of MIF2 mutations. From Saccharomyces cerevisiae (strain ATCC 204508 / S288c) (Baker's yeast).
   6163..6212    +  CDS            SET1 (fragment): solubility-enhancement tag derived from T7 phage gene 10B
   6220..6267    +  terminator     T7 terminator: transcription terminator for bacteriophage T7 RNA polymerase
