[The description below was written by a language model from this plasmid's Addgene catalogue record and pLannotate feature annotations shown in this document.]
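Description:
pCDB181 is a bacterial expression plasmid of about 6.3 kb, built on the custom pCDB180 backbone, for producing the synthetic, computationally designed peptide gEHEE_06 (also called EHEE_1.7_06) as a secreted fusion protein in E. coli. The backbone has a pET-like layout. It carries a kanamycin resistance gene (aminoglycoside phosphotransferase) for selection and a ColE1/pBR322-type origin with the bom region. The rop gene is also present, which is consistent with the low copy number listed in the record. An f1 phage origin is also annotated. Short tetracycline-resistance fragments and a partial AmpR promoter appear to be nonfunctional remnants of the vector's ancestry.

The expression cassette is driven by a T7 promoter followed immediately by a lac operator and the T7 gene 10 ribosome binding site. A plasmid-borne lacI gene supplies the repressor, so transcription requires a host that provides T7 RNA polymerase and is induced with IPTG. The open reading frame begins with E. coli OsmY, a periplasmic protein commonly used as a carrier to export fusion partners out of the cell. A polyhistidine tag for metal-affinity purification follows; the catalogue describes it as deca-histidine, while the annotation software calls it 9xHis. Next comes yeast Smt3 (SUMO), which aids solubility and can be removed with SUMO protease.

The 141 bp gEHEE_06 insert was introduced by Gibson assembly. It is not itself annotated, but presumably occupies the gap between Smt3 and the T7 terminator. A short "SET1" fragment called in that downstream region is probably an incidental annotation match. The plasmid serves for secretion and purification of this designed constrained peptide.
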