Addgene plasmid #80692: pCDB181
Purpose: for secretion of N-terminal OsmY, deca-histidine, SUMO tagged gEHEE_06
Depositing lab: David Baker. Depositing organization: University of Washington. Publication: Accurate de novo design of hyperstable constrained peptides. Bhardwaj G, Mulligan VK, Bahl CD, Gilmore JM, Harvey PJ, Cheneval O, Buchko GW, Pulavarti SV, Kaas Q, Eletsky A, Huang PS, Johnsen WA, Greisen PJ, Rocklin GJ, Song Y, Linsky TW, Watkins A, Rettie SA, Xu X, Carter LP, Bonneau R, Olson JM, Coutsias E, Correnti CE, Szyperski T, Craik DJ, Baker D. Nature. 2016 Sep 14. doi: 10.1038/nature19791. PubMed 27626386.
Backbone
  Vector backbone: pCDB180
  Backbone manufacturer: custom made
  Backbone size w/o insert (bp): 6155
  Total vector size (bp): 6296
  Vector type: Bacterial Expression
Growth in bacteria
  Bacterial resistance: Kanamycin, 50 μg/mL
  Growth temperature: 37°C
  Growth strain: DH5alpha
  Copy number: Low Copy
Gene/Insert
  Gene/Insert name: gEHEE_06 (alt name: EHEE_1.7_06)
  Species: Synthetic
  Insert size (bp): 141
  Promoter: T7
  Tag / fusion protein: OsmY-10His-Smt3 (N terminal on backbone)
  Cloning method: Gibson Cloning
  Sequencing primers: 5′ CCTGTATGACGGTATTCG; 3′ GCTAGTTATTGCTCAGCGG
Terms and licenses: Academic/Nonprofit Terms; Industry Terms: Not Available to Industry
How to cite: pCDB181 was a gift from David Baker (Addgene plasmid # 80692 ; http://n2t.net/addgene:80692 ; RRID:Addgene_80692)
