>Addgene plasmid #80692 | pCDB181 | depositor partial sequence | sequence record 157047 | gene insert used for Gibson assembly
CCGTGAACAGATTGGCGGCGAAGAACGTCGTTACAAACGTTGCGGTCAGGACGAAGAACGTGTTCGTCGT
GAATGCAAAGAACGTGGTGAACGTCAGAACTGCCAGTACCAGATCCGTAAAGAAGGTAACTGCTACGTTT
GCGAAATCCGTTGCTGATAAGGATCCGGCTGCTAACAAAG
