>Addgene plasmid #80692 | pCDB181 | addgene partial sequence | sequence record 164766 | T7 5'-TAATACGACTCACTATAGGG-3'
AATAATTTTGTTTAACTTTAAGAAGGAGATATACATATGACTATGACAAGACTGAAGATTTCGAAAACTC
TGCTGGCTGTAATGTTGACCTCTGCCGTCGCGACCGGCTCTGCCTACGCGGAAAACAACGCGCAGACTAC
CAATGAAAGCGCAGGGCAAAAAGTCGATAGCTCTATGAATAAAGTCGGTAATTTCATGGATGACAGCGCC
ATCACCGCGAAAGTGAAGGCGGCCCTGGTGGATCATGACAACATCAAGAGCACCGATATCTCTGTAAAAA
CCGATCAAAAAGTCGTGACCCTGAGCGGTTTCGTTGAAAGCCAGGCCCAGGCCGAAGAGGCAGTGAAAGT
GGCGAAAGGCGTTGAAGGGGTGACCTCTGTCAGCGACAAACTGCACGTTCGCGACGCTAAAGAAGGCTCG
GTGAAGGGCTACGCGGGTGACACCGCCACCACCAGTGAAATCAAAGCCAAACTGCTGGCGGACGATATCG
TCCCTTCCCGTCATGTGAAAGTTGAAACCACCGACGGCGTGGTTCAGCTCTCCGGTACCGTCGATTCTCA
GGCACAAAGTGACCGTGCTGAAAGTATCGCCAAAGCGGTAGATGGTGTGAAAAGCGTTAAAAATGATCTG
AAAACTAAGATGGGTCACCACCACCACCACCACCACCACCACCACGGTAGCCTGCAAGATTCGGAAGTCA
ACCAAGAAGCAAAGCCGGAAGTCAAGCCGGAAGTGAAACCGGAAACCCATATTAACCTGAAAGTTAGTGA
CGGCAGCTCTGAAATTTTCTTTAAGATCAAAAAGACCACGCCGCTGCGTCGCCTGATGGAAGCGTTTGCC
AAACGTCAGGGCAAGGAAATGGATAGCCTGCGTTTCCTGTATGACGGTATTCGCATCCAGGCAGATCAAG
CGCCGGAAGACCTGGACATGGAAGACA
