>Addgene plasmid #80692 | pCDB181 | addgene partial sequence | sequence record 164768 | T7term 5'-GCTAGTTATTGCTCAGCGG-3'
TTTCGGGCTTTGTTAGCAGCCGGATCCTTATCAGCAACGGATTTCGCAAACGTAGCAGTTACCTTCTTTA
CGGATCTGGTACTGGCAGTTCTGACGTTCACCACGTTCTTTGCATTCACGACGAACACGTTCTTCGTCCT
GACCGCAACGTTTGTAACGACGTTCTTCGCCGCCAATCTGTTCACGGTGGGCTTCAATGATGTCGTTGTC
TTCCATGTCCAGGTCTTCCGGCGCTTGATCTGCCTGGATGCGAATACCGTCATACAGGAAACGCAGGCTA
TCCATTTCCTTGCCCTGACGTTTGGCAAACGCTTCCATCAGGCGACGCAGCGGCGTGGTCTTTTTGATCT
TAAAGAAAATTTCAGAGCTGCCGTCACTAACTTTCAGGTTAATATGGGTTTCCGGTTTCACTTCCGGCTT
GACTTCCGGCTTTGCTTCTTGGTTGACTTCCGAATCTTGCAGGCTACCGTGGTGGTGGTGGTGGTGGTGG
TGGTGGTGACCCATCTTAGTTTTCAGATCATTTTTAACGCTTTTCACACCATCTACCGCTTTGGCGATAC
TTTCAGCACGGTCACTTTGTGCCTGAGAATCGACGGTACCGGAGAGCTGAACCACGCCGTCGGTGGTTTC
AACTTTCACATGACGGGAAGGGACGATATCGTCCGCCAGCAGTTTGGCTTTGATTTCACTGGTGGTGGCG
GTGTCACCC
